>Addgene plasmid #142862 | TFORF1833 | addgene full sequence | sequence record 396044 | Addgene NGS Result
TTAATGTAGTCTTATGCAATACTCTTGTAGTCTTGCAACATGGTAACGATGAGTTAGCAACATGCCTTAC
AAGGAGAGAAAAAGCACCGTGCATGCCGATTGGTGGAAGTAAGGTGGTACGATCGTGCCTTATTAGGAAG
GCAACAGACGGGTCTGACATGGATTGGACGAACCACTGAATTGCCGCATTGCAGAGATATTGTATTTAAG
TGCCTAGCTCGATACATAAACGGGTCTCTCTGGTTAGACCAGATCTGAGCCTGGGAGCTCTCTGGCTAAC
TAGGGAACCCACTGCTTAAGCCTCAATAAAGCTTGCCTTGAGTGCTTCAAGTAGTGTGTGCCCGTCTGTT
GTGTGACTCTGGTAACTAGAGATCCCTCAGACCCTTTTAGTCAGTGTGGAAAATCTCTAGCAGTGGCGCC
CGAACAGGGACTTGAAAGCGAAAGGGAAACCAGAGGAGCTCTCTCGACGCAGGACTCGGCTTGCTGAAGC
GCGCACGGCAAGAGGCGAGGGGCGGCGACTGGTGAGTACGCCAAAAATTTTGACTAGCGGAGGCTAGAAG
GAGAGAGATGGGTGCGAGAGCGTCAGTATTAAGCGGGGGAGAATTAGATCGCGATGGGAAAAAATTCGGT
TAAGGCCAGGGGGAAAGAAAAAATATAAATTAAAACATATAGTATGGGCAAGCAGGGAGCTAGAACGATT
CGCAGTTAATCCTGGCCTGTTAGAAACATCAGAAGGCTGTAGACAAATACTGGGACAGCTACAACCATCC
CTTCAGACAGGATCAGAAGAACTTAGATCATTATATAATACAGTAGCAACCCTCTATTGTGTGCATCAAA
GGATAGAGATAAAAGACACCAAGGAAGCTTTAGACAAGATAGAGGAAGAGCAAAACAAAAGTAAGACCAC
CGCACAGCAAGCGGCCGCTGATCTTCAGACCTGGAGGAGGAGATATGAGGGACAATTGGAGAAGTGAATT
ATATAAATATAAAGTAGTAAAAATTGAACCATTAGGAGTAGCACCCACCAAGGCAAAGAGAAGAGTGGTG
CAGAGAGAAAAAAGAGCAGTGGGAATAGGAGCTTTGTTCCTTGGGTTCTTGGGAGCAGCAGGAAGCACTA
TGGGCGCAGCGTCAATGACGCTGACGGTACAGGCCAGACAATTATTGTCTGGTATAGTGCAGCAGCAGAA
CAATTTGCTGAGGGCTATTGAGGCGCAACAGCATCTGTTGCAACTCACAGTCTGGGGCATCAAGCAGCTC
CAGGCAAGAATCCTGGCTGTGGAAAGATACCTAAAGGATCAACAGCTCCTGGGGATTTGGGGTTGCTCTG
GAAAACTCATTTGCACCACTGCTGTGCCTTGGAATGCTAGTTGGAGTAATAAATCTCTGGAACAGATTTG
GAATCACACGACCTGGATGGAGTGGGACAGAGAAATTAACAATTACACAAGCTTAATACACTCCTTAATT
GAAGAATCGCAAAACCAGCAAGAAAAGAATGAACAAGAATTATTGGAATTAGATAAATGGGCAAGTTTGT
GGAATTGGTTTAACATAACAAATTGGCTGTGGTATATAAAATTATTCATAATGATAGTAGGAGGCTTGGT
AGGTTTAAGAATAGTTTTTGCTGTACTTTCTATAGTGAATAGAGTTAGGCAGGGATATTCACCATTATCG
TTTCAGACCCACCTCCCAACCCCGAGGGGACCCATGCATTGCATCTCAATTAGTCAGCAACCAGGTGTGG
AAAGTCCCCAGGCTCCCCAGCAGGCAGAAGTATGCAAAGCATGCGTCTCAATTAGTCAGCAACCATAGTC
CCGCCCCTAACTCCGCCCATCCCGCCCCTAACTCCGCCCAGTTCCGCCCATTCTCCGCCCCATGGCTGAC
TAATTTTTTTTATTTATGCAGAGGCCGAGGCCGCCTCGGCCTCTGAGCTATTCCAGAAGTAGTGAGGAGG
CTTTTTTGGAGGCCTAGGCTTTTGCAAAAAGCTTTCTAGAGGTACCACCGGAGCTTACCATGACCGAGTA
CAAGCCCACGGTGCGCCTCGCCACCCGCGACGACGTCCCCAGGGCCGTACGCACCCTCGCCGCCGCGTTC
GCCGACTACCCCGCCACGCGCCACACCGTCGATCCGGACCGCCACATCGAGCGGGTCACCGAGCTGCAAG
AACTCTTCCTCACGCGCGTCGGGCTCGACATCGGCAAGGTGTGGGTCGCGGACGACGGCGCCGCCGTGGC
GGTCTGGACCACGCCGGAGAGCGTCGAAGCGGGGGCGGTGTTCGCCGAGATCGGCCCGCGCATGGCCGAG
TTGAGCGGTTCCCGGCTGGCCGCGCAGCAACAGATGGAAGGCCTCCTGGCGCCGCACCGGCCCAAGGAGC
CCGCGTGGTTCCTGGCCACCGTCGGCGTCTCGCCCGACCACCAGGGCAAGGGTCTGGGCAGCGCCGTCGT
GCTCCCCGGAGTGGAGGCGGCCGAGCGCGCCGGGGTGCCCGCCTTCCTGGAGACCTCCGCGCCCCGCAAC
CTCCCCTTCTACGAGCGGCTCGGCTTCACCGTCACCGCCGACGTCGAGGTGCCCGAAGGACCGCGCACCT
GGTGCATGACCCGCAAGCCCGGTGCCAGTTAACGAATTCTAGATCTTGAGACAAATGGCAGTATTCATCC
ACAATTTTAAAAGAAAAGGGGGGATTGGGGGGTACAGTGCAGGGGAAAGAATAGTAGACATAATAGCAAC
AGACATACAAACTAAAGAATTACAAAAACAAATTACAAAAATTCAAAATTTTCGGGTTTATTACAGGGAC
AGCAGAGATCCACTTTGGCGCCGGCTCGAGGCCTGCAGGTGCAAAGATGGATAAAGTTTTAAACAGAGAG
GAATCTTTGCAGCTAATGGACCTTCTAGGTCTTGAAAGGAGTGGGAATTGGCTCCGGTGCCCGTCAGTGG
GCAGAGCGCACATCGCCCACAGTCCCCGAGAAGTTGGGGGGAGGGGTCGGCAATTGAACCGGTGCCTAGA
GAAGGTGGCGCGGGGTAAACTGGGAAAGTGATGTCGTGTACTGGCTCCGCCTTTTTCCCGAGGGTGGGGG
AGAACCGTATATAAGTGCAGTAGTCGCCGTGAACGTTCTTTTTCGCAACGGGTTTGCCGCCAGAACACAG
GTAAGTGCCGTGTGTGGTTCCCGCGGGCCTGGCCTCTTTACGGGTTATGGCCCTTGCGTGCCTTGAATTA
CTTCCACCTGGCTGCAGTACGTGATTCTTGATCCCGAGCTTCGGGTTGGAAGTGGGTGGGAGAGTTCGAG
GCCTTGCGCTTAAGGAGCCCCTTCGCCTCGTGCTTGAGTTGAGGCCTGGCCTGGGCGCTGGGGCCGCCGC
GTGCGAATCTGGTGGCACCTTCGCGCCTGTCTCGCTGCTTTCGATAAGTCTCTAGCCATTTAAAATTTTT
GATGACCTGCTGCGACGCTTTTTTTCTGGCAAGATAGTCTTGTAAATGCGGGCCAAGATCTGCACACTGG
TATTTCGGTTTTTGGGGCCGCGGGCGGCGACGGGGCCCGTGCGTCCCAGCGCACATGTTCGGCGAGGCGG
GGCCTGCGAGCGCGGCCACCGAGAATCGGACGGGGGTAGTCTCAAGCTGGCCGGCCTGCTCTGGTGCCTG
GCCTCGCGCCGCCGTGTATCGCCCCGCCCTGGGCGGCAAGGCTGGCCCGGTCGGCACCAGTTGCGTGAGC
GGAAAGATGGCCGCTTCCCGGCCCTGCTGCAGGGAGCTCAAAATGGAGGACGCGGCGCTCGGGAGAGCGG
GCGGGTGAGTCACCCACACAAAGGAAAAGGGCCTTTCCGTCCTCAGCCGTCGCTTCATGTGACTCCACGG
AGTACCGGGCGCCGTCCAGGCACCTCGATTAGTTCTCGAGCTTTTGGAGTACGTCGTCTTTAGGTTGGGG
GGAGGGGTTTTATGCGATGGAGTTTCCCCACACTGAGTGGGTGGAGACTGAAGTTAGGCCAGCTTGGCAC
TTGATGTAATTCTCCTTGGAATTTGCCCTTTTTGAGTTTGGATCTTGGTTCATTCTCAAGCCTCAGACAG
TGGTTCAAAGTTTTTTTCTTCCATTTCAGGTGTCGTGAGGCTAGCACCGCCACCATGGCACCAGGAAACC
TCTGGCATATGAGAAATAACTTTCTCTTTGGTTCAAGATGTTGGATGACTCGATTTTCAGCAGAAAACAT
CTTCAAATCAGTTTCATTTAGGCTTTTTGGTGTGAAGTGTCATAATACAGACAGTGAGCCTTTGAAAAAT
GAGGACCTACTGAAAAACTTACTTACTATGGGAGTAGATATTGACATGGCAAGGAAACGACAGCCTGGAG
TTTTTCATAGGATGATTACCAATGAGCAGGACCTGAAGATGTTCCTTCTTTCCAAAGGAGCTAGCAAAGA
AGTGATCGCTAGCATCATATCAAGATATCCACGAGCAATAACACGTACTCCCGAGAATCTTTCAAAACGG
TGGGATCTGTGGAGAAAGATTGTGACATCAGACCTTGAAATTGTAAATATTTTGGAACGTTCTCCTGAAT
CCTTTTTTCGGTCCAATAACAACCTAAACTTAGAGAATAATATAAAGTTCCTCTACTCAGTTGGATTGAC
CCGTAAATGCCTTTGTCGATTGTTGACCAATGCCCCTCGTACCTTCTCCAATAGTCTTGATCTGAATAAA
CAGATGGTTGAATTTTTGCAGGCAGCCGGTTTGTCATTGGGTCACAATGATCCCGCAGATTTTGTCAGAA
AGATAATTTTTAAAAACCCTTTTATCTTAATTCAGAGCACCAAGCGGGTGAAAGCTAACATTGAATTCTT
ACGGTCAACTTTCAATTTGAACAGTGAGGAACTGCTGGTTCTGATATGTGGTCCAGGAGCTGAAATCCTA
GACCTTTCCAATGACTATGCCAGAAGAAGCTACGCAAACATCAAAGAGAAGCTGTTTTCTCTTGGATGTA
CTGAAGAAGAGGTACAGAAGTTTGTCTTAAGCTATCCAGATGTGATCTTCTTGGCAGAGAAAAAGTTTAA
TGATAAAATAGACTGCCTCATGGAAGAAAACATTAGCATTTCACAAATAATCGAAAATCCTCGGGTTCTG
GATTCAAGCATAAGTACTTTAAAAAGTCGAATCAAAGAATTGGTAAATGCTGGCTGTAACTTGAGTACTT
TAAACATCACTCTTCTATCTTGGAGTAAAAAAAGATATGAAGCTAAATTGAAAAAGTTAAGCAGATTTGC
CTAGTAATGAACTAGTCCGTAACTTGAAAGTATTTCGATTTCTTGGCTTTATATATCTTGTGGAAAGGAC
GAGTCTGTGAGTGAGCTGCTATCGGAACGCGTTAAGTCGACAATCAACCTCTGGATTACAAAATTTGTGA
AAGATTGACTGGTATTCTTAACTATGTTGCTCCTTTTACGCTATGTGGATACGCTGCTTTAATGCCTTTG
TATCATGCTATTGCTTCCCGTATGGCTTTCATTTTCTCCTCCTTGTATAAATCCTGGTTGCTGTCTCTTT
ATGAGGAGTTGTGGCCCGTTGTCAGGCAACGTGGCGTGGTGTGCACTGTGTTTGCTGACGCAACCCCCAC
TGGTTGGGGCATTGCCACCACCTGTCAGCTCCTTTCCGGGACTTTCGCTTTCCCCCTCCCTATTGCCACG
GCGGAACTCATCGCCGCCTGCCTTGCCCGCTGCTGGACAGGGGCTCGGCTGTTGGGCACTGACAATTCCG
TGGTGTTGTCGGGGAAATCATCGTCCTTTCCTTGGCTGCTCGCCTGTGTTGCCACCTGGATTCTGCGCGG
GACGTCCTTCTGCTACGTCCCTTCGGCCCTCAATCCAGCGGACCTTCCTTCCCGCGGCCTGCTGCCGGCT
CTGCGGCCTCTTCCGCGTCTTCGCCTTCGCCCTCAGACGAGTCGGATCTCCCTTTGGGCCGCCTCCCCGC
GTCGACTTTAAGACCAATGACTTACAAGGCAGCTGTAGATCTTAGCCACTTTTTAAAAGAAAAGGGGGGA
CTGGAAGGGCTAATTCACTCCCAACGAAGACAAGATCTGCTTTTTGCTTGTACTGGGTCTCTCTGGTTAG
ACCAGATCTGAGCCTGGGAGCTCTCTGGCTAACTAGGGAACCCACTGCTTAAGCCTCAATAAAGCTTGCC
TTGAGTGCTTCAAGTAGTGTGTGCCCGTCTGTTGTGTGACTCTGGTAACTAGAGATCCCTCAGACCCTTT
TAGTCAGTGTGGAAAATCTCTAGCAGTACGTATAGTAGTTCATGTCATCTTATTATTCAGTATTTATAAC
TTGCAAAGAAATGAATATCAGAGAGTGAGAGGAACTTGTTTATTGCAGCTTATAATGGTTACAAATAAAG
CAATAGCATCACAAATTTCACAAATAAAGCATTTTTTTCACTGCATTCTAGTTGTGGTTTGTCCAAACTC
ATCAATGTATCTTATCATGTCTGGCTCTAGCTATCCCGCCCCTAACTCCGCCCATCCCGCCCCTAACTCC
GCCCAGTTCCGCCCATTCTCCGCCCCATGGCTGACTAATTTTTTTTATTTATGCAGAGGCCGAGGCCGCC
TCGGCCTCTGAGCTATTCCAGAAGTAGTGAGGAGGCTTTTTTGGAGGCCTAGGGACGTACCCAATTCGCC
CTATAGTGAGTCGTATTACGCGCGCTCACTGGCCGTCGTTTTACAACGTCGTGACTGGGAAAACCCTGGC
GTTACCCAACTTAATCGCCTTGCAGCACATCCCCCTTTCGCCAGCTGGCGTAATAGCGAAGAGGCCCGCA
CCGATCGCCCTTCCCAACAGTTGCGCAGCCTGAATGGCGAATGGG
[124 nt withheld, positions 6836-6959]
C
[91 nt withheld, positions 6961-7051]
A
[49 nt withheld, positions 7053-7101]
CCTTTGACGTTGGAGTCCACGTTCTTT
[37 nt withheld, positions 7129-7165]
ACCCTATCTCGGTCTATTCTTTTGATTTATAAGGGATTTTGCCGATTTCGGCCTATTGGTTAAAAAATGA
GCTGATTTAACAAAAATTTAACGCGAATTTTAACAAAATATTAACGCTTACAATTTAGGTGGCACTTTTC
GGGGAAATGTGCGCGGAACCCCTATTTGTTTATTTTTCTAAATACATTCAAATATGTATCCGCTCATGAG
ACAATAACCCTGATAAATGCTTCAATAATATTGAAAAAGGAAGAGTATGAGTATTCAACATTTCCGTGTC
GCCCTTATTCCCTTTTTTGCGGCATTTTGCCTTCCTGTTTTTGCTCACCCAGAAACGCTGGTGAAAGTAA
AAGATGCTGAAGATCAGTTGGGTGCACGAGTGGGTTACATCGAACTGGATCTCAACAGCGGTAAGATCCT
TGAGAGTTTTCGCCCCGAAGAACGTTTTCCAATGATGAGCACTTTTAAAGTTCTGCTATGTGGCGCGGTA
TTATCCCGTATTGACGCCGGGCAAGAGCAACTCGGTCGCCGCATACACTATTCTCAGAATGACTTGGTTG
AGTACTCACCAGTCACAGAAAAGCATCTTACGGATGGCATGACAGTAAGAGAATTATGCAGTGCTGCCAT
AACCATGAGTGATAACACTGCGGCCAACTTACTTCTGACAACGATCGGAGGACCGAAGGAGCTAACCGCT
TTTTTGCACAACATGGGGGATCATGTAACTCGCCTTGATCGTTGGGAACCGGAGCTGAATGAAGCCATAC
CAAACGACGAGCGTGACACCACGATGCCTGTAGCAATGGCAACAACGTTGCGCAAACTATTAACTGGCGA
ACTACTTACTCTAGCTTCCCGGCAACAATTAATAGACTGGATGGAGGCGGATAAAGTTGCAGGACCACTT
CTGCGCTCGGCCCTTCCGGCTGGCTGGTTTATTGCTGATAAATCTGGAGCCGGTGAGCGTGGGTCTCGCG
GTATCATTGCAGCACTGGGGCCAGATGGTAAGCCCTCCCGTATCGTAGTTATCTACACGACGGGGAGTCA
GGCAACTATGGATGAACGAAATAGACAGATCGCTGAGATAGGTGCCTCACTGATTAAGCATTGGTAACTG
TCAGACCAAGTTTACTCATATATACTTTAGATTGATTTAAAACTTCATTTTTAATTTAAAAGGATCTAGG
TGAAGATCCTTTTTGATAATCTCATGACCAAAATCCCTTAACGTGAGTTTTCGTTCCACTGAGCGTCAGA
CCCCGTAGAAAAGATCAAAGGATCTTCTTGAGATCCTTTTTTTCTGCGCGTAATCTGCTGCTTGCAAACA
AAAAAACCACCGCTACCAGCGGTGGTTTGTTTGCCGGATCAAGAGCTACCAACTCTTTTTCCGAAGGTAA
CTGGCTTCAGCAGAGCGCAGATACCAAATACTGTTCTTCTAGTGTAGCCGTAGTTAGGCCACCACTTCAA
GAACTCTGTAGCACCGCCTACATACCTCGCTCTGCTAATCCTGTTACCAGTGGCTGCTGCCAGTGGCGAT
AAGTCGTGTCTTACCGGGTTGGACTCAAGACGATAGTTACCGGATAAGGCGCAGCGGTCGGGCTGAACGG
GGGGTTCGTGCACACAGCCCAGCTTGGAGCGAACGACCTACACCGAACTGAGATACCTACAGCGTGAGCT
ATGAGAAAGCGCCACGCTTCCCGAAGGGAGAAAGGCGGACAGGTATCCGGTAAGCGGCAGGGTCGGAACA
GGAGAGCGCACGAGGGAGCTTCCAGGGGGAAACGCCTGGTATCTTTATAGTCCTGTCGGGTTTCGCCACC
TCTGACTTGAGCGTCGATTTTTGTGATGCTCGTCAGGGGGGCGGAGCCTATGGAAAAACGCCAGCAACGC
GGCCTTTTTACGGTTCCTGGCCTTTTGCTGGCCTTTTGCTCACATGTTCTTTCCTGCGTTATCCCCTGAT
TCTGTGGATAACCGTATTACCGCCTTTGAGTGAGCTGATACCGCTCGCCGCAGCCGAACGACCGAGCGCA
GCGAGTCAGTGAGCGAGGAAGCGGAAGAGCGCCCAATACGCAAACCGCCTCTCCCCGCGCGTTGGCCGAT
TCATTAATGCAGCTGGCACGACAGGTTTCCCGACTGGAAAGCGGGCAGTGAGCGCAACGCAATTAATGTG
AGTTAGCTCACTCATTAGGCACCCCAGGCTTTACACTTTATGCTTCCGGCTCGTATGTTGTGTGGAATTG
TGAGCGGATAACAATTTCACACAGGAAACAGCTATGACCATGATTACGCCAAGCGCGCAATTAACCCTCA
CTAAAGGGAACAAAAGCTGGAGCTGCAAGC
Features (pLannotate 1.2.2; 31 found; start..end, strand, type, name):
      5..231     +  promoter       RSV promoter: Rous sarcoma virus enhancer/promoter
    232..412     +  LTR            5' LTR (truncated): truncated 5' long terminal repeat (LTR) from HIV-1
    459..584     +  misc_feature   HIV-1 Ψ: packaging signal of human immunodeficiency virus type 1
    568..931     +  CDS            HIV-1 gag (fragment): gag protein from human immunodeficiency virus 1; gag
   1077..1310    +  misc_feature   RRE: The Rev response element (RRE) of HIV-1 allows for Rev-dependent mRNA export from the nucleus to the cytoplasm.
   1687..1713    +  CDS            Rev (fragment): human immunodeficiency virus 1 (HIV-1) Rev protein; rev; enhances nuclear export of unspliced and incompletely spliced viral mRNAs
   1720..1743    +  promoter       SV40 promoter (fragment): SV40 early promoter
   1744..1815    +  promoter       SV40 promoter (fragment): SV40 enhancer and early promoter
   1839..1974    +  rep_origin     SV40 ori: SV40 origin of replication
   2020..2616    +  CDS            PuroR (fragment): puromycin N-acetyltransferase; pac from Streptomyces; confers resistance to puromycin
   2665..2782    +  misc_feature   cPPT/CTS: central polypurine tract and central termination sequence of HIV-1
   2847..2913    +  CDS            small t antigen (fragment): SV40 (simian virus 40) small t antigen
   2920..4098    +  promoter       EF-1α promoter: strong constitutive promoter for human elongation factor EF-1α
   4115..5251    +  CDS            MTERF1 (fragment): MTEF1_HUMAN - Also known as MTERF. Experimental evidence at protein level: Swiss-Prot protein existence level 1. Transcription termination factor. Binds to a 28 bp region within the tRNA(Leu(uur)) gene at a position immediately adjacent to and downstream of the 16S rRNA gene; this region comprises a tridecamer sequence critical for directing accurate termination. Binds DNA along the major grove and promotes DNA bending and partial unwinding. Promotes base flipping. Transcription termination activity appears to be polarized with highest specificity for transcripts initiated on the light strand.
   5267..5320    +  promoter       U6 promoter (fragment): RNA polymerase III promoter for human U6 snRNA
   5362..5950    +  misc_feature   WPRE: woodchuck hepatitis virus posttranscriptional regulatory element
   6001..6020    +  misc_feature   cPPT/CTS (fragment): central polypurine tract and central termination sequence of HIV-1
   6022..6255    +  LTR            3' LTR (ΔU3): self-inactivating 3' long terminal repeat (LTR) from HIV-1
   6333..6454    +  polyA_signal   SV40 poly(A) signal: SV40 polyadenylation signal
   6494..6629    +  rep_origin     SV40 ori: SV40 origin of replication
   6650..6668    -  promoter       T7 promoter: promoter for bacteriophage T7 RNA polymerase
   6676..6831    +  CDS            lacZα (fragment): LacZα fragment of β-galactosidase; lacZ fragment
   6836..7264    +  rep_origin     f1 ori (sequence partly withheld): f1 bacteriophage origin of replication; arrow indicates direction of (+) strand synthesis
   7317..7421    +  promoter       AmpR promoter: bla
   7422..8282    +  CDS            AmpR: β-lactamase; bla; confers resistance to ampicillin, carbenicillin, and related antibiotics
   8453..9041    +  rep_origin     ori: high-copy-number ColE1/pMB1/pBR322/pUC origin of replication
   9224..9316    +  CDS            lacI (fragment): lac repressor; lacI; The lac repressor binds to the lac operator to inhibit transcription in E. coli. This inhibition can be relieved by adding lactose or isopropyl-β-D-thiogalactopyranoside (IPTG).
   9329..9350    +  protein_bind   CAP binding site: CAP binding activates transcription in the presence of cAMP. E. coli catabolite activator protein
   9365..9395    +  promoter       lac promoter: promoter for the E. coli lac operon
   9403..9419    +  protein_bind   lac operator: The lac repressor binds to the lac operator to inhibit transcription in E. coli. This inhibition can be relieved by adding lactose or isopropyl-β-D-thiogalactopyranoside (IPTG). lac repressor encoded by lacI
   9464..9482    +  promoter       T3 promoter: promoter for bacteriophage T3 RNA polymerase
