[The description below was written by a language model from this plasmid's Addgene catalogue record and pLannotate feature annotations shown in this document.]
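Description:
TFORF1833 is a third-generation-style, self-inactivating lentiviral expression plasmid built on the pLX_TRC317 backbone. It carries the human MTERF1 open reading frame as one member of a barcoded transcription factor ORF collection. In bacteria it is maintained through a high-copy ColE1/pUC origin and selected with ampicillin via the bla gene. An f1 origin and remnants of a lac/lacZα cloning region with flanking T3 and T7 promoters are also present in the backbone. The depositor warns that the plasmid can recombine, as is common for LTR-containing vectors.

The viral genome is transcribed from an RSV promoter fused to a truncated HIV-1 5' LTR. It contains the Ψ packaging signal with a short gag fragment, the Rev response element for nuclear export of the full-length RNA, a cPPT/CTS element that aids nuclear import, and a ΔU3 3' LTR that inactivates the LTR promoter after integration, followed by an SV40 polyadenylation signal. Two expression units sit within this frame. An SV40 early promoter drives puromycin N-acetyltransferase for selecting transduced mammalian cells, and the strong constitutive EF-1α promoter drives MTERF1, which encodes a mitochondrial transcription termination factor. A WPRE downstream of the ORF enhances transcript stability and expression.

According to the record, each plasmid in the series carries a unique 24-bp barcode, although the feature table does not annotate it. A short U6-derived fragment is annotated between the ORF and the WPRE, but its function is not stated. The barcode allows the overexpressed factor to be identified in pooled screens, and the associated work concerns directed differentiation.
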