Addgene plasmid #142862: TFORF1833
Purpose: Lentiviral vector for overexpressing transcription factor ORFs with unique 24-bp barcodes. Barcodes facilitate identification of transcription factors in pooled screens.
Depositing lab: Feng Zhang. Depositing organization: Broad Institute. Publication: A transcription factor atlas of directed differentiation. Joung J, Ma S, Tay T, Geiger-Schuller KR, Kirchgatterer PC, Verdine VK, Guo B, Arias-Garcia MA, Allen WE, Singh A, Kuksenko O, Abudayyeh OO, Gootenberg JS, Fu Z, Macrae RK, Buenrostro JD, Regev A, Zhang F. Cell. 2023 Jan 5;186(1):209-229.e26. doi: 10.1016/j.cell.2022.11.026. PubMed 36608654.
Backbone
  Vector backbone: pLX_TRC317
  Backbone manufacturer: Broad Institute Genetic Perturbation Platform
  Backbone size w/o insert (bp): 8264
  Vector type: Mammalian Expression, Lentiviral
  Selectable markers: Puromycin
Growth in bacteria
  Bacterial resistance: Ampicillin, 100 μg/mL
  Growth temperature: 37°C
  Growth strain: NEB Stable
  Copy number: High Copy
Gene/Insert
  Gene/Insert name: MTERF1
  Species: H. sapiens (human)
  Insert size (bp): 1241
  Entrez Gene: MTERF1 (a.k.a. MTERF)
  Promoter: EF1a
  Cloning method: Unknown
  Sequencing primers: 5′ GGGTGGAGACTGAAGTTAGGCCAG; 3′ CACATAGCGTAAAAGGAGCAACATAG
Terms and licenses: Academic/Nonprofit Terms; Industry Terms: Not Available to Industry
Depositor comments: NM_001301135,NM_001301134,XM_017012620,ENST00000419292,ENST00000406735 . The transcription factor ORF portion of this plasmid was synthesized by Genewiz. Please test multiple small colonies in case of plasmid recombination. To make this collection available in a timely manner, a portion of this collection was not fully sequenced by Addgene. If an Addgene verified full plasmid sequence is not available, please contact us prior to placing an order to request the full sequence.
How to cite: TFORF1833 was a gift from Feng Zhang (Addgene plasmid # 142862 ; http://n2t.net/addgene:142862 ; RRID:Addgene_142862)
