>Addgene plasmid #142862 | TFORF1833 | depositor partial sequence | sequence record 280724 | Insert
ACCGCCACCATGGCACCAGGAAACCTCTGGCATATGAGAAATAACTTTCTCTTTGGTTCAAGATGTTGGA
TGACTCGATTTTCAGCAGAAAACATCTTCAAATCAGTTTCATTTAGGCTTTTTGGTGTGAAGTGTCATAA
TACAGACAGTGAGCCTTTGAAAAATGAGGACCTACTGAAAAACTTACTTACTATGGGAGTAGATATTGAC
ATGGCAAGGAAACGACAGCCTGGAGTTTTTCATAGGATGATTACCAATGAGCAGGACCTGAAGATGTTCC
TTCTTTCCAAAGGAGCTAGCAAAGAAGTGATCGCTAGCATCATATCAAGATATCCACGAGCAATAACACG
TACTCCCGAGAATCTTTCAAAACGGTGGGATCTGTGGAGAAAGATTGTGACATCAGACCTTGAAATTGTA
AATATTTTGGAACGTTCTCCTGAATCCTTTTTTCGGTCCAATAACAACCTAAACTTAGAGAATAATATAA
AGTTCCTCTACTCAGTTGGATTGACCCGTAAATGCCTTTGTCGATTGTTGACCAATGCCCCTCGTACCTT
CTCCAATAGTCTTGATCTGAATAAACAGATGGTTGAATTTTTGCAGGCAGCCGGTTTGTCATTGGGTCAC
AATGATCCCGCAGATTTTGTCAGAAAGATAATTTTTAAAAACCCTTTTATCTTAATTCAGAGCACCAAGC
GGGTGAAAGCTAACATTGAATTCTTACGGTCAACTTTCAATTTGAACAGTGAGGAACTGCTGGTTCTGAT
ATGTGGTCCAGGAGCTGAAATCCTAGACCTTTCCAATGACTATGCCAGAAGAAGCTACGCAAACATCAAA
GAGAAGCTGTTTTCTCTTGGATGTACTGAAGAAGAGGTACAGAAGTTTGTCTTAAGCTATCCAGATGTGA
TCTTCTTGGCAGAGAAAAAGTTTAATGATAAAATAGACTGCCTCATGGAAGAAAACATTAGCATTTCACA
AATAATCGAAAATCCTCGGGTTCTGGATTCAAGCATAAGTACTTTAAAAAGTCGAATCAAAGAATTGGTA
AATGCTGGCTGTAACTTGAGTACTTTAAACATCACTCTTCTATCTTGGAGTAAAAAAAGATATGAAGCTA
AATTGAAAAAGTTAAGCAGATTTGCCTAGTAATGAACTAGTCCGTAACTTGAAAGTATTTCGATTTCTTG
GCTTTATATATCTTGTGGAAAGGACGAGTCTGTGAGTGAGCTGCTATCGGA
