>Addgene plasmid #142862 | TFORF1833 | depositor partial sequence | sequence record 280725 | Barcode
GTCTGTGAGTGAGCTGCTATCGGA
